Addgene plasmid #210678: pGL0_156 [PcatP]
Purpose: Level 0 part
Depositing lab: Charlie Gilbert & Nili Ostrov & Cultivarium Tools. Depositing organization: Cultivarium, Convergent Research.
Backbone
  Vector backbone: pUCIDT (Amp) Golden Gate
  Vector type: Synthetic Biology
Growth in bacteria
  Bacterial resistance: Ampicillin, 100 μg/mL
  Growth temperature: 37°C
  Growth strain: DH5alpha
  Copy number: High Copy
Gene/Insert
  Gene/Insert name: PcatP
  Species: Clostridium perfringens
  Cloning method: Unknown
Resource information
  A portion of this plasmid was derived from a plasmid made by: https://pubmed.ncbi.nlm.nih.gov/19445976/
Terms and licenses: Academic/Nonprofit Terms; Industry Terms: Not Available to Industry
How to cite: pGL0_156 [PcatP] was a gift from Charlie Gilbert & Nili Ostrov & Cultivarium Tools (Addgene plasmid # 210678 ; http://n2t.net/addgene:210678 ; RRID:Addgene_210678)
