[The description below was written by a language model from this plasmid's Addgene catalogue record and pLannotate feature annotations shown in this document.]
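Description:
pGL0_156 [PcatP] is a small (about 3.0 kb) synthetic-biology part plasmid built on the pUCIDT (Amp) Golden Gate backbone and catalogued as a "Level 0 part", the basic storage unit in hierarchical Golden Gate/modular cloning schemes, where single genetic elements are kept in a standard vector and later released for assembly into larger transcription units or multi-gene constructs. It is propagated in E. coli using a high-copy ColE1/pUC-type origin of replication and is selected with ampicillin through the β-lactamase gene (AmpR), which is driven by its own bla promoter.

The stored part is PcatP, recorded as originating from Clostridium perfringens. By its name this is the promoter of catP, a chloramphenicol acetyltransferase resistance gene, although the record does not describe the element further. The automated annotation did not label the insert itself. It most plausibly sits in the unannotated stretch between the lacZα fragment and the lac operator, promoter and CAP binding site, but that placement is an inference rather than something the record states. The other annotated features are backbone remnants typical of pUC/pBR322-derived vectors: fragments of lacZα, lacI, the bom mobility region and rop. All are partial and are not expected to contribute functional activities. The Golden Gate restriction sites and overhangs flanking the part are not listed, and the cloning method is recorded as unknown.

The record notes that a portion of the plasmid derives from a previously published plasmid. As a promoter part of clostridial origin, it would typically be used as a building block to drive expression, for example of selection markers, in assembled constructs. The specific intended hosts or downstream assemblies are not stated.
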