Features (pLannotate 1.2.2; 10 found; start..end, strand, type, name):
    137..236     +  misc_feature   bom (fragment): basis of mobility region from pBR322
    242..396     -  CDS            lacZα (fragment): LacZα fragment of β-galactosidase; lacZ fragment
    819..835     -  protein_bind   lac operator: The lac repressor binds to the lac operator to inhibit transcription in E. coli. This inhibition can be relieved by adding lactose or isopropyl-β-D-thiogalactopyranoside (IPTG). lac repressor encoded by lacI
    843..873     -  promoter       lac promoter: promoter for the E. coli lac operon
    888..909     -  protein_bind   CAP binding site: CAP binding activates transcription in the presence of cAMP. E. coli catabolite activator protein
    922..1014    -  CDS            lacI (fragment): lac repressor; lacI; The lac repressor binds to the lac operator to inhibit transcription in E. coli. This inhibition can be relieved by adding lactose or isopropyl-β-D-thiogalactopyranoside (IPTG).
   1197..1785    -  rep_origin     ori: high-copy-number ColE1/pMB1/pBR322/pUC origin of replication
   1956..2816    -  CDS            AmpR: β-lactamase; bla; confers resistance to ampicillin, carbenicillin, and related antibiotics
   2817..2921    -  promoter       AmpR promoter: bla
   3048..35      +  CDS            rop (fragment) (across the origin): Rop protein, which maintains plasmids at low copy number; rop
>Addgene plasmid #210678 | pGL0_156 [PcatP] | addgene full sequence | sequence record 417303 | Addgene NGS Result
TCGCGCGTTTCGGTGATGACGGTGAAAACCTCTGACACATGCAGCTCCCCTAGACGGTCACAGCTTGTCT
GTAAGCGGATGCCGGGAGCAGACAAGCCCGTCAGGGCGCGTCAGCGGGTGTTGGCGGGTGTCGGGGCTGG
CTTAACTATGCGGCATCAGAGCAGATTGTACTGAGAGTGCACCAAATGCGGTGTGAAATACCGCACAGAT
GCGTAAGGAGAAAATACCGCATCAGGCGCCATTCGCCATTCAGGCTGCGCAACTGTTGGGAAGGGCGATC
GGTGCGGGCCTCATCGCTATTACGCCAGCTGGCGAAAGGGGGATGTGCTGCAAGGCGATTAAGTTGGGTA
ACGCCAGGGTTTTCCCAGTCACGACGTTGTAAAACGACGGCCAGTGCAACGCGATGACGATGGATAGCGA
TTCATCGATGAGCTGACCCGATCGCCGCCGCCGGAGGGTTGCGTTTGAGACAGGCGACAGATTAGCGTGC
GAACAGCACGCTATTGTTGTATCATTACTCGCATCCATTCTCAGGCTGTCTCGTCTCGTCTCCGAGGTCT
CAGGAGGGCCGGCCAGTGGGCAAGTTGAAAAATTCACAAAAATGTGGTATAATATCTTTGTTCATTAGAG
CGATAAACTTGAATTTGAGAGGGAACTTAGAATGTGAGACCACCCCAGGATACATAGATTACCACAACTC
CGAGCCCTTCCACCTAGCGTGCTAACCACGCACGCTATTGTTGTATATCAGTTCTGGACCAGCGAGCTGT
GCTGCGACTCGTGGCGTAATCATGGTCATAGCTGTTTCCTGTGTGAAATTGTTATCCGCTCACAATTCCA
CACAACATACGAGCCGGAAGCATAAAGTGTAAAGCCTGGGGTGCCTAATGAGTGAGCTAACTCACATTAA
TTGCGTTGCGCTCACTGCCCGCTTTCCAGTCGGGAAACCTGTCGTGCCAGCTGCATTAATGAATCGGCCA
ACGCGCGGGGAGAGGCGGTTTGCGTATTGGGCGCTCTTCCGCTTCCTCGCTCACTGACTCGCTGCGCTCG
GTCGTTCGGCTGCGGCGAGCGGTATCAGCTCACTCAAAGGCGGTAATACGGTTATCCACAGAATCAGGGG
ATAACGCAGGAAAGAACATGTGAGCAAAAGGCCAGCAAAAGGCCAGGAACCGTAAAAAGGCCGCGTTGCT
GGCGTTTTTCCATAGGCTCCGCCCCCCTGACGAGCATCACAAAAATCGACGCTCAAGTCAGAGGTGGCGA
AACCCGACAGGACTATAAAGATACCAGGCGTTTCCCCCTGGAAGCTCCCTCGTGCGCTCTCCTGTTCCGA
CCCTGTCGCTTACCGGATACCTGTCCGCCTTTCTCCCTTCGGGAAGCGTGGCGCTTTCTCATAGCTCACG
CTGTAGGTATCTCAGTTCGGTGTAGGTCGTTCGCTCCAAGCTGGGCTGTGTGCACGAACCCCCCGTTCAG
CCCGACCGCTGCGCCTTATCCGGTAACTATCGTCTTGAGTCCAACCCGGTAAGACACGACTTATCGCCAC
TGGCAGCAGCCACTGGTAACAGGATTAGCAGAGCGAGGTATGTAGGCGGTGCTACAGAGTTCTTGAAGTG
GTGGCCTAACTACGGCTACACTAGAAGAACAGTATTTGGTATCTGCGCTCTGCTGAAGCCAGTTACCTTC
GGAAAAAGAGTTGGTAGCTCTTGATCCGGCAAACAAACCACCGCTGGTAGCGGTGGTTTTTTTGTTTGCA
AGCAGCAGATTACGCGCAGAAAAAAAGGATCTCAAGAAGATCCTTTGATCTTTTCTACGGGGTCTGACGC
TCAGTGGAACGAAAACTCACGTTAAGGGATTTTGGTCATGAGATTATCAAAAAGGATCTTCACCTAGATC
CTTTTAAATTAAAAATGAAGTTTTAAATCAATCTAAAGTATATATGAGTAAACTTGGTCTGACAGTTACC
AATGCTTAATCAGTGAGGCACCTATCTCAGCGATCTGTCTATTTCGTTCATCCATAGTTGCCTGACTCCC
CGTCGTGTAGATAACTACGATACGGGAGGGCTTACCATCTGGCCCCAGTGCTGCAATGATACCGCGAGAT
CCACGCTCACCGGCTCCAGATTTATCAGCAATAAACCAGCCAGCCGGAAGGGCCGAGCGCAGAAGTGGTC
CTGCAACTTTATCCGCCTCCATCCAGTCTATTAATTGTTGCCGGGAAGCTAGAGTAAGTAGTTCGCCAGT
TAATAGTTTGCGCAACGTTGTTGCCATTGCTACAGGCATCGTGGTGTCACGCTCGTCGTTTGGTATGGCT
TCATTCAGCTCCGGTTCCCAACGATCAAGGCGAGTTACATGATCCCCCATGTTGTGCAAAAAAGCGGTTA
GCTCCTTCGGTCCTCCGATCGTTGTCAGAAGTAAGTTGGCCGCAGTGTTATCACTCATGGTTATGGCAGC
ACTGCATAATTCTCTTACTGTCATGCCATCCGTAAGATGCTTTTCTGTGACTGGTGAGTACTCAACCAAG
TCATTCTGAGAATAGTGTATGCGGCGACCGAGTTGCTCTTGCCCGGCGTCAATACGGGATAATACCGCGC
CACATAGCAGAACTTTAAAAGTGCTCATCATTGGAAAACGTTCTTCGGGGCGAAAACTCTCAAGGATCTT
ACCGCTGTTGAGATCCAGTTCGATGTAACCCACTCGTGCACCCAACTGATCTTCAGCATCTTTTACTTTC
ACCAGCGTTTCTGGGTGAGCAAAAACAGGAAGGCAAAATGCCGCAAAAAAGGGAATAAGGGCGACACGGA
AATGTTGAATACTCATACTCTACCTTTTTCAATATTATTGAAGCATTTATCAGGGTTATTGTCTCATGAG
CGGATACATATTTGAATGTATTTAGAAAAATAAACAAATAGGGGTTCCGCGCACATTTCCCCGAAAAGTG
CCACCTGACGTCTAAGAAACCATTATTATCATGACATTAACCTATAAAAATAGGCGTATCACGAGGCCCT
TTCATCTCGCGCGTTTCGGTGCACGAGGCCCTTTCATC
